>Addgene plasmid #43543 | III-CACA | depositor partial sequence | sequence record 58808 | III-CACA sequence 426 bps
CGTCTCGGCTCACCCCAGAGCAGGTCGTGGCGATCGCAAGCCACGACGGAGGAAAGCAAGCCTTGGAAAC
AGTACAGAGGCTGTTGCCTGTGCTGTGCCAAGCGCACGGACTCACCCCAGAGCAGGTCGTGGCAATCGCC
TCCAACATTGGCGGGAAACAGGCACTCGAGACTGTCCAGCGCCTGCTTCCCGTGCTGTGCCAAGCGCACG
GCCTCACCCCAGAGCAGGTCGTGGCGATCGCAAGCCACGACGGAGGAAAGCAAGCCTTGGAAACAGTACA
GAGGCTGTTGCCTGTGCTGTGCCAAGCGCACGGATTAACCCCAGAGCAGGTCGTGGCAATCGCCTCCAAC
ATTGGCGGGAAACAGGCACTCGAGACTGTCCAGCGCCTGCTTCCCGTGCTGTGCCAAGCGCACGGACTCA
GAGACG
