>Addgene plasmid #43543 | III-CACA | addgene partial sequence | sequence record 61463 | M13-F20 5'-TGTAAAACGACGGCCAGT-3'
ATATTGGGCGAATTGGGCCCTCTAGATGCATGCTCGAGCGGCCGCCAGTGTGATGGATATCTGCAGAATT
CGCCCTTGATGCCGTCCTAGCGCGTCTCGGCTCACCCCAGAGCAGGTCGTGGCGATCGCAAGCCACGACG
GAGGAAAGCAAGCCTTGGAAACAGTACAGAGGCTGTTGCCTGTGCTGTGCCAAGCGCACGGACTCACCCC
AGAGCAGGTCGTGGCAATCGCCTCCAACATTGGCGGGAAACAGGCACTCGAGACTGTCCAGCGCCTGCTT
CCCGTGCTGTGCCAAGCGCACGGCCTCACCCCAGAGCAGGTCGTGGCGATCGCAAGCCACGACGGAGGAA
AGCAAGCCTTGGAAACAGTACAGAGGCTGTTGCCTGTGCTGTGCCAAGCGCACGGATTAACCCCAGAGCA
GGTCGTGGCAATCGCCTCCAACATTGGCGGGAAACAGGCACTCGAGACTGTCCAGCGCCTGCTTCCCGTG
CTGTGCCAAGCGCACGGACTCAGAGACGTGGGCACAGGAAAGATACTTAAGGGCGAATTCCAGCACACTG
GCGGCCGTTACTAGTGGATCCGAGCTCGGTACCAAGCTTGATGCATAGCTTGAGTATTCTATAGTGTCAC
CTAAATAGCTTGGCGTAATCATGGTCATAGCTGTTTCCTGTGTGAAATTGTTATCCGCTCACAATTCCAC
ACAACATACGAGCCGGAAGCATAAAGTGTAAAGCCTGGGGTGCCTAATGAGTGAGCTAACTCACATTAAT
TGCGTTGCGCTCACTGCCCGCTTTCCAGTCGGGAAACCTGTCGTGCCAGCTGCATTAATGAATCGGCCAA
CGCGCGGGGAGAGGCGGTTTGCGTATTGGGCGCTCTTCCGCTTCCTCGCTCACTGACTCGCTGCGCTCGG
TCGTTCGGCTGCGGCGAGCGGTATCAGCTCACTCAAGGGTATCGTTTC
