[The description below was written by a language model from this plasmid's Addgene catalogue record.]
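Description:
III-CACA is a bacterial cloning plasmid built on the commercial pCRII-TOPO backbone (about 4.0 kb without insert), into which a 426 bp synthetic fragment was introduced by TOPO cloning. It is a high-copy plasmid propagated in E. coli and carries both ampicillin and kanamycin resistance, so either or both antibiotics can be used for selection. No feature table is provided, so individual backbone elements are not itemised. However, the listed sequencing primers (T7 on the 5′ side and M13 reverse on the 3′ side) match the standard priming sites that flank the TOPO cloning site in this vector family.

The insert is recorded only by its name and as being of synthetic origin; the record does not spell out its composition. The plasmid was deposited with a publication describing a TALEN genome-editing system for generating human stem cell-based disease models. The name and insert size suggest a pre-assembled block of four TAL effector repeats specifying the bases C-A-C-A, with "III" indicating its position in an ordered assembly scheme, but this is an inference from the name and context, not something the record states. No promoter, tag, reporter or mammalian expression element is described, which fits the "bacterial cloning" classification. The plasmid appears to serve as a storage and source vector from which the synthetic module can be recovered for assembly into larger constructs, not as something expressed directly in cells.
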