Addgene plasmid #43543: III-CACA
Depositing lab: Chad Cowan & Kiran Musunuru. Depositing organization: Harvard University. Publication: A TALEN Genome-Editing System for Generating Human Stem Cell-Based Disease Models. Ding Q, Lee YK, Schaefer EA, Peters DT, Veres A, Kim K, Kuperwasser N, Motola DL, Meissner TB, Hendriks WT, Trevisan M, Gupta RM, Moisan A, Banks E, Friesen M, Schinzel RT, Xia F, Tang A, Xia Y, Figueroa E, Wann A, Ahfeldt T, Daheron L, Zhang F, Rubin LL, Peng LF, Chung RT, Musunuru K, Cowan CA. Cell Stem Cell. 2012 Dec 12. pii: S1934-5909(12)00645-5. doi: 10.1016/j.stem.2012.11.011. PubMed 23246482.
Backbone
  Vector backbone: pCRII-TOPO
  Backbone manufacturer: Invitrogen
  Backbone size w/o insert (bp): 3973
  Vector type: Bacterial Cloning
Growth in bacteria
  Bacterial resistance: Ampicillin and Kanamycin, 100 & 50 μg/mL
  Growth temperature: 37°C
  Growth strain: Top10
  Copy number: High Copy
Gene/Insert
  Gene/Insert name: III-CACA
  Species: Synthetic
  Insert size (bp): 426
  Cloning method: TOPO Cloning
  Sequencing primers: 5′ T7; 3′ M13-rev
Terms and licenses: Academic/Nonprofit Terms; Industry Terms: Not Available to Industry
How to cite: III-CACA was a gift from Chad Cowan & Kiran Musunuru (Addgene plasmid # 43543 ; http://n2t.net/addgene:43543 ; RRID:Addgene_43543)
